>Addgene plasmid #36253 | pRiboS BsaHind | depositor full sequence | sequence record 45096 | Depositor sequence
GCGGCCGCGGTACCAGATCTTTAAATCTAGAGGTGACCACAACGCGCCCGCTTTGATCGGGGACGTCTGC
GGCCGACCATTTACGGGTCTTGTTGTCGTTGGCGGTCATGGGCCGAACATACTCACCCGGATCGGAGGGC
CGAGGACAAGGTCGAACGAGGGGCATGACCCGGTGCGGGGCTTCTTGCACTCGGCATAGGCGAGTGCTAA
GAATAACGTTGGCACTCGCGACCGGGATACGACTCACTATAGGTACCGGTGATACCAGCATCGTCTTGAT
GCCCTTGGCAGCACCCTGCTAAGGAGGCAACAAGATGGAGACCAAGCTTATCGATGTCGACGTAGTTAAC
TAGCGTACGATCGACTGCCAGGCATCAAATAAAACGAAAGGCTCAGTCGAAAGACTGGGCCTTTCGTTTT
ATGCCATCATGGCCGCGGTGATCAGCTAGCCACCTGACGTCGGGGGGGGGGGAAAGCCACGTTGTGTCTC
AAAATCTCTGATGTTACATTGCACAAGATAAAAATATATCATCATGAACAATAAAACTGTCTGCTTACAT
AAACAGTAATACAAGGGGTGTTATGAGCCATATTCAACGGGAAACGTCTTGCTCGAGGCCGCGATTAAAT
TCCAACATGGATGCTGATTTATATGGGTATAAATGGGCTCGCGATAATGTCGGGCAATCAGGTGCGACAA
TCTATCGCTTGTATGGGAAGCCCCATGCGCCAGAGTTGTTTCTGAAACATGGCAAAGGTAGCGTTGCCAA
TGATGTTACAGATGAGATGGTCAGACTAAACTGGCTGACGGAATTTATGCCTCTTCCGACCATCAAGCAT
TTTATCCGTACTCCTGATGATGCATGGTTACTCACCACTGCGATCCCCGGGAAAACAGCATTCCAGGTAT
TAGAAGAATATCCTGATTCAGGTGAAAATATTGTTGATGCGCTGGCAGTGTTCCTGCGCCGGTTGCATTC
GATTCCTGTTTGTAATTGTCCTTTTAACAGCGATCGCGTATTTCGTCTCGCTCAGGCGCAATCACGAATG
AATAACGGTTTGGTTGATGCGAGTGATTTTGATGACGAGCGTAATGGCTGGCCTGTTGAACAAGTCTGGA
AAGAAATGCATAATCTTTTGCCATTCTCACCGGATTCAGTCGTCACTCATGGTGATTTCTCACTTGATAA
CCTTATTTTTGACGAGGGGAAATTAATAGGTTGTATTGATGTTGGACGAGTCGGAATCGCAGACCGATAC
CAGGATCTTGCCATCCTATGGAACTGCCTCGGTGAGTTTTCTCCTTCATTACAGAAACGGCTTTTTCAAA
AATATGGTATTGATAATCCTGATATGAATAAATTGCAGTTTCATTTGATGCTCGATGAGTTTTTCTAATC
AGAATTGGTTAATTGGTTGTAACACTGGCAGAGCATTACGCTGACTTGACGGGACGGCGGCTTTGTTGAA
TAAATCGAACTTTTGCTGAGTTGAAGGATCAGATCACGCATCTTCCCGACAACGCAGACCGTTCCGTGGC
AAAGCAAAAGTTCAAAATCACCAACTGGTCCACCTACAACAAAGCTCTCACCAACCGTGGCTCCCTCACT
TTCTGGCTGGATGATGGGGCGATTCAGGCCTGGTATGAGTCAGCAACACCTTCTTCACGAGGCAGACCTC
ACTAGTTCCATGAGCGTCAGACCCCGTAGAAAAGATCAAAGGATCTTCTTGAGATCCTTTTTTTCTGCGC
GTAATCTGCTGCTTGCAAACAAAAAAACCACCGCTACCAGCGGTGGTTTGTTTGCCGGATCAAGAGCTAC
CAACTCTTTTTCCGAAGGTAACTGGCTTCAGCAGAGCGCAGATACCAAATACTGTCCTTCTAGTGTAGCC
GTAGTTAGGCCACCACTTCAAGAACTCTGTAGCACCGCCTACATACCTCGCTCTGCTAATCCTGTTACCA
GTGGCTGCTGCCAGTGGCGATAAGTCGTGTCTTACCGGGTTGGACTCAAGACGATAGTTACCGGATAAGG
CGCAGCGGTCGGGCTGAACGGGGGGTTCGTGCACACAGCCCAGCTTGGAGCGAACGACCTACACCGAACT
GAGATACCTACAGCGTGAGCTATGAGAAAGCGCCACGCTTCCCGAGGGGAGAAAGGCGGACAGGTATCCG
GTAAGCGGCAGGGTCGGAACAGGAGAGCGCACGAGGGAGCTTCCAGGGGGAAACGCCTGGTATCTTTATA
GTCCTGTCGGGTTTCGCCACCTCTGACTTGAGCGTCGATTTTTGTGATGCTCGTCAGGGGGGCGGAGCCT
ATGGAAAAACGCCAGCAACGCGGCCTTTTTACGGTTCCTGGCCTTTTGCTGGCCTTTTGCTCACATGTTC
TTTCCTGCGTTATCCCCTGATTCTGTGGATAACCGTATTACCGCCTTTGAGTGAGCTGATACCGCTCGCC
GCAGCCGAACGACCGAGCGCAACGCGT
Features (pLannotate 1.2.2; 5 found; start..end, strand, type, name):
    237..253     +  promoter       T7 promoter (fragment): promoter for bacteriophage T7 RNA polymerase
    376..422     +  terminator     rrnB T1 terminator: transcription terminator T1 from the E. coli rrnB gene
    583..1398    +  CDS            KanR: aminoglycoside phosphotransferase; aph(3')-Ia; confers resistance to kanamycin in bacteria or G418 (Geneticin®) in eukaryotes
   1539..1682    +  CDS            TRA2_ECOLX (fragment): Protein predicted: Swiss-Prot protein existence level 4. Required for transposition of transposon Tn903. From Escherichia coli.
   1729..2317    +  rep_origin     ori: high-copy-number ColE1/pMB1/pBR322/pUC origin of replication
