[The description below was written by a language model from this plasmid's Addgene catalogue record and pLannotate feature annotations shown in this document.]
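Description:
pRiboS BsaHind is an empty-backbone bacterial expression vector derived from the E. coli–mycobacteria shuttle plasmid pMV261, built as part of a riboswitch-based inducible gene expression system for mycobacteria. According to the record, the pMV261 promoter region and multiple cloning site were replaced with a modified Hsp60 promoter and a redesigned MCS. No insert is present, and genes of interest are introduced by restriction enzyme cloning. The plasmid name suggests a riboswitch element and BsaI/HindIII-type cloning sites, but the record does not spell out these details. The automated annotation does not pick up either the promoter or a riboswitch.

The annotated depositor sequence is small, about 2.5 kb. It shows a high-copy ColE1/pUC-type origin for propagation in E. coli and a kanamycin resistance gene, an aph(3')-Ia aminoglycoside phosphotransferase. Next to this gene lies a short remnant of a Tn903 transposition protein, a leftover from the transposon source of the marker. Downstream of the cloning region sits the rrnB T1 transcription terminator, which would end transcripts from an inserted gene and also serves as the site for the reverse sequencing primer. A short match to the T7 promoter is annotated only as a fragment and is probably not a functional element.

Although the catalogue lists the vector type as a mycobacterial replicating vector, the depositor notes that this plasmid lacks the pAL5000 origin and does not replicate in mycobacteria. The feature table agrees, showing only the E. coli origin. The construct is therefore best regarded as an E. coli-maintained cloning intermediate or component of the riboswitch expression system, not a plasmid that is maintained episomally in mycobacteria.
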