Addgene plasmid #36253: pRiboS BsaHind
Purpose: (Empty Backbone)
Depositing lab: Carolyn Bertozzi & Jessica Seeliger. Depositing organization: University of California, Berkeley. Publication: A riboswitch-based inducible gene expression system for mycobacteria. Seeliger JC, Topp S, Sogi KM, Previti ML, Gallivan JP, Bertozzi CR. PLoS One. 2012;7(1):e29266. Epub 2012 Jan 18. 10.1371/journal.pone.0029266 PubMed 22279533.
Backbone
  Vector backbone: pMV261
  Backbone manufacturer: Stover et al., 1991 Nature 351:456
  Modifications to backbone: The plasmid is derived from pMV261 (http://www.lablife.org/p?a=vdb_view&id=g2.7281169b992e40c865698d3455e3633c24b04b31). It contains a modified promoter and MCS (see reference).
  Vector type: Bacterial Expression, Synthetic Biology ; Mycobacteria replicating vector
  Promoter: Modified Hsp60
Growth in bacteria
  Bacterial resistance: Kanamycin, 50 μg/mL
  Growth temperature: 37°C
  Growth strain: DH5alpha
  Copy number: High Copy
Gene/Insert
  Cloning method: Restriction Enzyme
  Sequencing primers: 3′ rrnB-T1-term-Rev
Terms and licenses: Academic/Nonprofit Terms; Industry Terms: Not Available to Industry
Depositor comments: The plasmid lacks the pAL5000 origin of replication and does not replicate in mycobacteria.
How to cite: pRiboS BsaHind was a gift from Carolyn Bertozzi & Jessica Seeliger (Addgene plasmid # 36253 ; http://n2t.net/addgene:36253 ; RRID:Addgene_36253)
