>Addgene plasmid #36253 | pRiboS BsaHind | addgene partial sequence | sequence record 45561 | Kan-R 5'-ATCGCGAGCCCATTTATACC-3'
CAGTTGGAATTTAATCGCGGCCTCGAGCAAGACGTTTCCCGTTGAATATGGCTCATAACACCCCTTGTAT
TACTGTTTATGTAAGCAGACAGTTTTATTGTTCATGATGATATATTTTTATCTTGTGCAATGTAACATCA
GAGATTTTGAGACACAACGTGGCTTTCCCCCCCCCCGACGTCAGGTGGCTAGCTGATCACCGCGGCCATG
ATGGCATAAAACGAAAGGCCCAGTCTTTCGACTGAGCCTTTCGTTTTATTTGATGCCTGGCAGTCGATCG
TACGCTAGTTAACTACGTCGACATCGATAAGCTTGGTCTCCATCTTGTTGCCTCCTTAGCAGGGTGCTGC
CAAGGGCATCAAGACGATGCTGGTATCACCGGTACCTATAGTGAGTCGTATCCCGGTCGCGAGTGCCAAC
GTTATTCTTAGCACTCGCCTATGCCGAGTGCAAGAAGCCCCGCACCGGGTCATGCCCCTCGTTCGACCTT
GTCCTCGGCCCTCCGATCCGGGTGAGTATGTTCGGCCCATGACCGCCAACGACAACAAGACCCGTAAATG
GTCGGCCGCAGACGTCCCCGATCAAAGCGGGCGCGTTGTGGTCACCTCTAGATTTAAAGATCTGGTACCG
CGGCCGCACGCGTTGCGCTCGGTCGTTCGGCTGCGGCGAGCGGTATCAGCTCACTCAAAGGCGGTAATAC
GGTTATCCACAGAATCAGGGGATAACGCAGGAAAGAACATGTGAGCAAAAGGCCAGCAAAAGGCCAGGAA
CCGTAAA
